Addgene plasmid #231645: pZH1 Dual G-less cassette
Purpose: (Empty Backbone) plasmid containing dual G-less cassette for in vitro transcription
Depositing lab: Jesper Svejstrup. Depositing organization: University of Copenhagen. Publication: DNA-directed termination of RNA polymerase II transcription. Han Z, Moore GA, Mitter R, Lopez Martinez D, Wan L, Dirac Svejstrup AB, Rueda DS, Svejstrup JQ. Mol Cell. 2023 Sep 21;83(18):3253-3267.e7. doi: 10.1016/j.molcel.2023.08.007. Epub 2023 Sep 7. PubMed 37683646.
Backbone
  Vector backbone: puc57
  Modifications to backbone: contains dual G-less cassette, used as in vitro transcription template
  Vector type: Synthetic Biology
Growth in bacteria
  Bacterial resistance: Ampicillin, 100 μg/mL
  Growth temperature: 37°C
  Growth strain: DH5alpha
  Copy number: Unknown
Terms and licenses: Academic/Nonprofit Terms; Industry Terms: Not Available to Industry
How to cite: pZH1 Dual G-less cassette was a gift from Jesper Svejstrup (Addgene plasmid # 231645 ; http://n2t.net/addgene:231645 ; RRID:Addgene_231645)
