[The description below was written by a language model from this plasmid's Addgene catalogue record and pLannotate feature annotations shown in this document.]
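Description:
pZH1 Dual G-less cassette is a small (about 3.2 kb) pUC57-based bacterial plasmid deposited as an empty backbone and classified under synthetic biology, intended to serve as a DNA template for in vitro transcription. It is propagated in E. coli through the high-copy ColE1/pUC-type origin of replication and selected with ampicillin via the β-lactamase gene (AmpR) driven by its own bla promoter. The remaining annotated backbone elements are typical cloning-vector remnants: a lac promoter with its operator and CAP binding site, a partial lacZα coding region interrupted by the inserted material, and short fragments of lacI, rop and the bom region that are unlikely to be functional.

The payload is a dual G-less cassette, that is, two stretches whose transcripts contain no guanosine residues. In classical in vitro transcription assays, such cassettes can be transcribed in the absence of GTP, and their transcripts resist RNase T1, which cleaves after G, so that defined-length products can be measured cleanly. Having two cassettes in one template allows transcription at two positions to be compared. The automated annotation does not label the cassettes themselves, but they presumably lie in the unannotated region of roughly 570 bp between the lacZα fragment and the lac operator. Next to this gap are two short fragments of Gal4-responsive upstream activating sequence, suggesting that Gal4-type activator binding sites drive transcription, although the record names no core promoter. The associated publication concerns DNA-directed termination of RNA polymerase II transcription, consistent with use as a template for studying Pol II elongation and termination, potentially with test sequences inserted into the backbone.
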