Features (pLannotate 1.2.2; 12 found; start..end, strand, type, name):
    137..236     +  misc_feature   bom (fragment): basis of mobility region from pBR322
    242..399     -  CDS            lacZα (fragment): LacZα fragment of β-galactosidase; lacZ fragment
    402..420     -  protein_bind   UAS (fragment): upstream activating sequence mediating Gal4-dependent induction Gal4
    422..444     -  protein_bind   UAS (fragment): upstream activating sequence mediating Gal4-dependent induction Gal4
   1011..1027    -  protein_bind   lac operator: The lac repressor binds to the lac operator to inhibit transcription in E. coli. This inhibition can be relieved by adding lactose or isopropyl-β-D-thiogalactopyranoside (IPTG). lac repressor encoded by lacI
   1035..1065    -  promoter       lac promoter: promoter for the E. coli lac operon
   1080..1101    -  protein_bind   CAP binding site: CAP binding activates transcription in the presence of cAMP. E. coli catabolite activator protein
   1114..1206    -  CDS            lacI (fragment): lac repressor; lacI; The lac repressor binds to the lac operator to inhibit transcription in E. coli. This inhibition can be relieved by adding lactose or isopropyl-β-D-thiogalactopyranoside (IPTG).
   1389..1977    -  rep_origin     ori: high-copy-number ColE1/pMB1/pBR322/pUC origin of replication
   2148..3008    -  CDS            AmpR: β-lactamase; bla; confers resistance to ampicillin, carbenicillin, and related antibiotics
   3009..3113    -  promoter       AmpR promoter: bla
   3208..35      +  CDS            rop (fragment) (across the origin): Rop protein, which maintains plasmids at low copy number; rop
>Addgene plasmid #231645 | pZH1 Dual G-less cassette | addgene full sequence | sequence record 462092 | Addgene NGS Result
TCGCGCGTTTCGGTGATGACGGTGAAAACCTCTGACACATGCAGCTCCCGGAGACGGTCACAGCTTGTCT
GTAAGCGGATGCCGGGAGCAGACAAGCCCGTCAGGGCGCGTCAGCGGGTGTTGGCGGGTGTCGGGGCTGG
CTTAACTATGCGGCATCAGAGCAGATTGTACTGAGAGTGCACCATATGCGGTGTGAAATACCGCACAGAT
GCGTAAGGAGAAAATACCGCATCAGGCGCCATTCGCCATTCAGGCTGCGCAACTGTTGGGAAGGGCGATC
GGTGCGGGCCTCTTCGCTATTACGCCAGCTGGCGAAAGGGGGATGTGCTGCAAGGCGATTAAGTTGGGTA
ACGCCAGGGTTTTCCCAGTCACGACGTTGTAAAACGACGGCCAGTGAATTCCTCGGCGGCTTCTAATCCG
ATCGGAGGGCTGTCACCCGCTCGGAGCACTGTACTCCGCTCAGAGGACTGTCCTCCGCTCGGAGCAGTGC
GCCCCGACTCTAGAGCATCCCCGGTGTTCCTGAAGGGGGGCTATAAAAGGGGGTGGGGGCGCGTTCGTCC
TCACTCTCTTCCCCTCCATACCCTTCCTCCATCTATACCACCCTACTCTCCTTTCCTCATTATTCCTCCT
ATTATCTTCTCCTCTTCTCTCCTTCTTCTATATTTCCCAAATCTATCATCATTCACTCTCATCCCCTCTT
CCTTCACTCCCATTCTATTCTACTCCTTTCCCTTTCCATATCCCCTCCACCCCCCTTCCTCCCCTCTTTC
AATCTTATCCCGGATCCCGGTGCGGCCGCTCCGATCGATGGCCTCGAGTAATCTACTCATCTACTCTACT
TCATCTATATTTCACACATCTATAATCATTCACTCTCATCCTCTCTACCTTCACTCACATTCTATTCTAC
TCCTCTCCCTCTCCATATCCACTCCACCACTCTTCCTCTCCTCTATCAATCTTATCACAAGCTTGGCGTA
ATCATGGTCATAGCTGTTTCCTGTGTGAAATTGTTATCCGCTCACAATTCCACACAACATACGAGCCGGA
AGCATAAAGTGTAAAGCCTGGGGTGCCTAATGAGTGAGCTAACTCACATTAATTGCGTTGCGCTCACTGC
CCGCTTTCCAGTCGGGAAACCTGTCGTGCCAGCTGCATTAATGAATCGGCCAACGCGCGGGGAGAGGCGG
TTTGCGTATTGGGCGCTCTTCCGCTTCCTCGCTCACTGACTCGCTGCGCTCGGTCGTTCGGCTGCGGCGA
GCGGTATCAGCTCACTCAAAGGCGGTAATACGGTTATCCACAGAATCAGGGGATAACGCAGGAAAGAACA
TGTGAGCAAAAGGCCAGCAAAAGGCCAGGAACCGTAAAAAGGCCGCGTTGCTGGCGTTTTTCCATAGGCT
CCGCCCCCCTGACGAGCATCACAAAAATCGACGCTCAAGTCAGAGGTGGCGAAACCCGACAGGACTATAA
AGATACCAGGCGTTTCCCCCTGGAAGCTCCCTCGTGCGCTCTCCTGTTCCGACCCTGCCGCTTACCGGAT
ACCTGTCCGCCTTTCTCCCTTCGGGAAGCGTGGCGCTTTCTCATAGCTCACGCTGTAGGTATCTCAGTTC
GGTGTAGGTCGTTCGCTCCAAGCTGGGCTGTGTGCACGAACCCCCCGTTCAGCCCGACCGCTGCGCCTTA
TCCGGTAACTATCGTCTTGAGTCCAACCCGGTAAGACACGACTTATCGCCACTGGCAGCAGCCACTGGTA
ACAGGATTAGCAGAGCGAGGTATGTAGGCGGTGCTACAGAGTTCTTGAAGTGGTGGCCTAACTACGGCTA
CACTAGAAGAACAGTATTTGGTATCTGCGCTCTGCTGAAGCCAGTTACCTTCGGAAAAAGAGTTGGTAGC
TCTTGATCCGGCAAACAAACCACCGCTGGTAGCGGTGGTTTTTTTGTTTGCAAGCAGCAGATTACGCGCA
GAAAAAAAGGATCTCAAGAAGATCCTTTGATCTTTTCTACGGGGTCTGACGCTCAGTGGAACGAAAACTC
ACGTTAAGGGATTTTGGTCATGAGATTATCAAAAAGGATCTTCACCTAGATCCTTTTAAATTAAAAATGA
AGTTTTAAATCAATCTAAAGTATATATGAGTAAACTTGGTCTGACAGTTACCAATGCTTAATCAGTGAGG
CACCTATCTCAGCGATCTGTCTATTTCGTTCATCCATAGTTGCCTGACTCCCCGTCGTGTAGATAACTAC
GATACGGGAGGGCTTACCATCTGGCCCCAGTGCTGCAATGATACCGCGAGACCCACGCTCACCGGCTCCA
GATTTATCAGCAATAAACCAGCCAGCCGGAAGGGCCGAGCGCAGAAGTGGTCCTGCAACTTTATCCGCCT
CCATCCAGTCTATTAATTGTTGCCGGGAAGCTAGAGTAAGTAGTTCGCCAGTTAATAGTTTGCGCAACGT
TGTTGCCATTGCTACAGGCATCGTGGTGTCACGCTCGTCGTTTGGTATGGCTTCATTCAGCTCCGGTTCC
CAACGATCAAGGCGAGTTACATGATCCCCCATGTTGTGCAAAAAAGCGGTTAGCTCCTTCGGTCCTCCGA
TCGTTGTCAGAAGTAAGTTGGCCGCAGTGTTATCACTCATGGTTATGGCAGCACTGCATAATTCTCTTAC
TGTCATGCCATCCGTAAGATGCTTTTCTGTGACTGGTGAGTACTCAACCAAGTCATTCTGAGAATAGTGT
ATGCGGCGACCGAGTTGCTCTTGCCCGGCGTCAATACGGGATAATACCGCGCCACATAGCAGAACTTTAA
AAGTGCTCATCATTGGAAAACGTTCTTCGGGGCGAAAACTCTCAAGGATCTTACCGCTGTTGAGATCCAG
TTCGATGTAACCCACTCGTGCACCCAACTGATCTTCAGCATCTTTTACTTTCACCAGCGTTTCTGGGTGA
GCAAAAACAGGAAGGCAAAATGCCGCAAAAAAGGGAATAAGGGCGACACGGAAATGTTGAATACTCATAC
TCTTCCTTTTTCAATATTATTGAAGCATTTATCAGGGTTATTGTCTCATGAGCGGATACATATTTGAATG
TATTTAGAAAAATAAACAAATAGGGGTTCCGCGCACATTTCCCCGAAAAGTGCCACCTGACGTCTAAGAA
ACCATTATTATCATGACATTAACCTATAAAAATAGGCGTATCACGAGGCCCTTTCGTC
